Addgene plasmid #121047: GFP-TMCC2
Purpose: Expresses human TMCC2 in mammalian cells
Depositing lab: Gia Voeltz. Depositing organization: University of Colorado, Boulder. Publication: A Novel Class of ER Membrane Proteins Regulates ER-Associated Endosome Fission. Hoyer MJ, Chitwood PJ, Ebmeier CC, Striepen JF, Qi RZ, Old WM, Voeltz GK. Cell. 2018 Sep 20;175(1):254-265.e14. doi: 10.1016/j.cell.2018.08.030. Epub 2018 Sep 13. PubMed 30220460.
Backbone
  Vector backbone: pAcGFP1-C1
  Backbone manufacturer: Clontech
  Backbone size w/o insert (bp): 4700
  Total vector size (bp): 6849
  Vector type: Mammalian Expression
  Selectable markers: Neomycin (select with G418)
Growth in bacteria
  Bacterial resistance: Kanamycin, 50 μg/mL
  Growth temperature: 37°C
  Growth strain: DH5alpha
  Copy number: Unknown
Gene/Insert
  Gene/Insert name: Trans membrane and coiled coil domain containing protein 2 (alt name: TMCC2)
  Species: H. sapiens (human)
  Insert size (bp): 2130
  GenBank ID: NM_014858.4
  Entrez Gene: TMCC2 (a.k.a. HUCEP11)
  Promoter: CMV
  Tag / fusion protein: GFP (N terminal on backbone)
  Cloning method: Gibson Cloning
  Sequencing primers: 5′ ATG AAG AGG TGC AGA TCG GAC G; 3′ GCT GGG CAG CAA CAC GTG CTC CAG GAG GTA G
Terms and licenses: Academic/Nonprofit Terms; Industry Terms: Not Available to Industry
How to cite: GFP-TMCC2 was a gift from Gia Voeltz (Addgene plasmid # 121047 ; http://n2t.net/addgene:121047 ; RRID:Addgene_121047)
