[The description below was written by a language model from this plasmid's Addgene catalogue record and pLannotate feature annotations shown in this document.]
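Description:
GFP-TMCC2 is a 6,849 bp mammalian expression plasmid built on the Clontech pAcGFP1-C1 backbone, carrying the human transmembrane and coiled-coil domain containing protein 2 (TMCC2) coding sequence fused to the C-terminus of a green fluorescent protein. The CMV immediate-early enhancer and promoter (split across the numbering origin of the circular map) drive a single open reading frame. It begins with AcGFP1, a constitutively fluorescent green protein derived from Aequorea coerulescens, and continues through a short remnant of the multiple cloning site that acts as a linker. It ends with the roughly 2.1 kb TMCC2 sequence, which was inserted by Gibson assembly. An SV40 polyadenylation signal terminates the transcript. The short "large T antigen" fragment annotated just upstream of it most likely reflects SV40-derived sequence flanking that signal rather than a functional coding element.

The plasmid replicates in E. coli from a high-copy ColE1/pUC-type origin and also carries an f1 origin for single-stranded DNA production. A single Tn5 aminoglycoside phosphotransferase gene (NeoR/KanR) provides selection in both hosts. A bacterial bla-type promoter drives it for kanamycin resistance in E. coli, and the SV40 enhancer/early promoter drives it for G418 selection of stable mammalian transfectants, with an HSV TK polyadenylation signal downstream. The small ble and bGH poly(A) fragments in the annotation appear to be partial matches in backbone sequence, not functional parts.

The construct is used to express N-terminally GFP-tagged TMCC2 in mammalian cells, allowing the protein to be visualised by fluorescence microscopy. The associated publication concerns ER membrane proteins that regulate ER-associated endosome fission.
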