Features (pLannotate 1.2.2; 15 found; start..end, strand, type, name):
      1..204     +  promoter       CMV promoter: human cytomegalovirus (CMV) immediate early promoter
    249..965     +  CDS            AcGFP1: AcGFP1 is a basic (constitutively fluorescent) green fluorescent protein, derived from Aequorea coerulescens.
    966..1016    +  misc_feature   MCS (fragment): multiple cloning site
   1017..3143    +  CDS            TMCC2: TMCC2_HUMAN - Also known as KIAA0481 From Homo sapiens (Human).
   3166..3250    +  CDS            large T antigen (fragment): large T antigen from SV40 (simian virus 40)
   3273..3394    +  polyA_signal   SV40 poly(A) signal: SV40 polyadenylation signal
   3428..3856    -  rep_origin     f1 ori (sequence partly withheld): f1 bacteriophage origin of replication; arrow indicates direction of (+) strand synthesis
   3883..3987    +  promoter       AmpR promoter: bla
   3989..4346    +  promoter       SV40 promoter: SV40 enhancer and early promoter
   4381..5175    +  CDS            NeoR/KanR: aminoglycoside phosphotransferase from Tn5; aph(3')-II (or nptII); confers resistance to neomycin, kanamycin, and G418 (Geneticin®)
   5196..5348    +  CDS            ble (fragment): BLE_KLEPN - Experimental evidence at protein level: Swiss-Prot protein existence level 1. Binding protein with a strong affinity to the bleomycin family of antibiotics. Binds to CL990; an antimitotic-antibiotic compound. From Klebsiella pneumoniae.
   5407..5454    +  polyA_signal   HSV TK poly(A) signal: herpes simplex virus thymidine kinase polyadenylation signal (Cole and Stacy, 1985)
   5545..5561    -  polyA_signal   bGH poly(A) signal (fragment): bovine growth hormone polyadenylation signal
   5783..6371    +  rep_origin     ori: high-copy-number ColE1/pMB1/pBR322/pUC origin of replication
   6546..6849    +  enhancer       CMV enhancer: human cytomegalovirus immediate early enhancer
>Addgene plasmid #121047 | GFP-TMCC2 | addgene full sequence | sequence record 235373 | Addgene NGS Result
GTGATGCGGTTTTGGCAGTACATCAATGGGCGTGGATAGCGGTTTGACTCACGGGGATTTCCAAGTCTCC
ACCCCATTGACGTCAATGGGAGTTTGTTTTGGCACCAAAATCAACGGGACTTTCCAAAATGTCGTAACAA
CTCCGCCCCATTGACGCAAATGGGCGGTAGGCGTGTACGGTGGGAGGTCTATATAAGCAGAGCTGGTTTA
GTGAACCGTCAGATCCGCTAGCGCTACCGGTCGCCACCATGGTGAGCAAGGGCGCCGAGCTGTTCACCGG
CATCGTGCCCATCCTGATCGAGCTGAATGGCGATGTGAATGGCCACAAGTTCAGCGTGAGCGGCGAGGGC
GAGGGCGATGCCACCTACGGCAAGCTGACCCTGAAGTTCATCTGCACCACCGGCAAGCTGCCTGTGCCCT
GGCCCACCCTGGTGACCACCCTGAGCTACGGCGTGCAGTGCTTCTCACGCTACCCCGATCACATGAAGCA
GCACGACTTCTTCAAGAGCGCCATGCCTGAGGGCTACATCCAGGAGCGCACCATCTTCTTCGAGGATGAC
GGCAACTACAAGTCGCGCGCCGAGGTGAAGTTCGAGGGCGATACCCTGGTGAATCGCATCGAGCTGACCG
GCACCGATTTCAAGGAGGATGGCAACATCCTGGGCAATAAGATGGAGTACAACTACAACGCCCACAATGT
GTACATCATGACCGACAAGGCCAAGAATGGCATCAAGGTGAACTTCAAGATCCGCCACAACATCGAGGAT
GGCAGCGTGCAGCTGGCCGACCACTACCAGCAGAATACCCCCATCGGCGATGGCCCTGTGCTGCTGCCCG
ATAACCACTACCTGTCCACCCAGAGCGCCCTGTCCAAGGACCCCAACGAGAAGCGCGATCACATGATCTA
CTTCGGCTTCGTGACCGCCGCCGCCATCACCCACGGCATGGATGAGCTGTACAAGTCCGGACTCAGATCT
CGAGCTCAAGCTTCGAATTCTGCAGTCGACGGTACCATGAAGAGGTGCAGATCGGACGAGCTGCAGCAAC
AACAGGGCGAGGAGGATGGAGCTGGGCTGGAAGATGCCGCTTCCCACCTGCCGGGCGCGGACCTCCGGCC
TGGGGAGACCACGGGTGCTAACTCTGCTGGCGGGCCAACTTCAGACGCCGGCGCTGCCGCGGCGCCCAAC
CCAGGTCCCCGAAGCAAGCCTCCTGATTTAAAGAAAATCCAGCAGCTGTCAGAGGGCTCCATGTTTGGCC
ACGGTCTGAAGCACCTGTTCCACAGCCGCCGTCGGTCTCGGGAAAGGGAGCACCAGACGTCTCAGGATTC
CCAGCAGCATCAGCAGCAGCAGGGTATGTCCGACCATGACTCCCCAGATGAGAAGGAGCGCTCTCCGGAG
ATGCATCGCGTCTCCTACGCCATGTCCCTGCACGACCTGCCCGCCCGGCCCACCGCCTTCAACCGCGTGC
TGCAGCAGATCCGCTCCCGGCCCTCCATCAAGCGGGGCGCCAGCCTGCACAGCAGCAGTGGGGGCGGCAG
CAGCGGGAGCAGCAGCCGGCGCACCAAGAGTAGCTCCCTGGAGCCCCAGCGTGGCAGCCCTCACCTGCTG
CGCAAGGCCCCCCAGGACAGCAGCCTGGCCGCCATCCTGCACCAGCACCAGTGCCGTCCCCGCTCTTCCT
CCACCACCGACACTGCTCTGCTGCTGGCCGACGGCAGCAACGTGTACCTCCTGGCTGAGGAGGCCGAAGG
CATCGGGGACAAGGTCGATAAGGGAGACCTGGTGGCCCTGAGCCTCCCCGCCGGCCATGGTGACACCGAC
GGCCCCATCAGCCTGGACGTGCCCGATGGGGCACCGGACCCCCAGCGGACCAAGGCCGCCATTGACCACC
TGCACCAGAAGATCCTGAAGATCACCGAGCAGATCAAGATTGAGCAGGAGGCTCGCGACGACAATGTGGC
AGAGTATCTGAAACTGGCCAACAACGCGGACAAGCAGCAGGTGTCACGCATCAAGCAAGTGTTCGAGAAG
AAGAACCAGAAGTCAGCCCAGACCATCGCCCAGCTGCACAAGAAGCTGGAGCACTACCGCCGGCGCCTGA
AGGAGATTGAGCAGAACGGGCCCTCGCGGCAGCCCAAGGACGTGCTGCGGGACATGCAGCAGGGGCTGAA
GGACGTGGGCGCCAACGTGCGCGCAGGCATCAGCGGCTTTGGGGGCGGCGTGGTGGAGGGCGTCAAGGGC
AGCCTCTCTGGCCTCTCACAGGCCACCCACACCGCCGTGGTGTCCAAGCCCCGGGAGTTTGCCAGCCTCA
TCCGCAACAAGTTTGGCAGTGCTGACAACATCGCCCACCTGAAGGACCCCCTGGAAGATGGGCCCCCTGA
GGAGGCAGCCCGGGCACTGAGCGGCAGTGCCACACTCGTCTCCAGCCCCAAGTATGGCAGCGATGATGAG
TGCTCCAGCGCCAGCGCCAGCTCAGCCGGGGCAGGCAGCAACTCTGGGGCTGGGCCTGGTGGGGCGCTGG
GGAGCCCTAAGTCCAATGCACTGTATGGTGCTCCTGGAAACCTGGATGCTCTGCTGGAAGAGCTACGGGA
GATCAAGGAGGGACAGTCTCACCTGGAGGACTCCATGGAAGACCTGAAGACTCAGCTGCAGAGGGACTAC
ACCTACATGACCCAGTGCCTGCAGGAGGAGCGCTACAGGTACGAGCGGCTGGAGGAGCAGCTCAACGACC
TGACTGAGCTTCATCAGAACGAGATGACGAACCTGAAGCAGGAGCTGGCCAGCATGGAGGAGAAGGTGGC
CTACCAGTCCTATGAGAGGGCACGGGACATCCAGGAGGCCGTGGAGTCCTGCCTGACCCGGGTCACCAAG
CTGGAGCTGCAGCAGCAACAGCAGCAGGTGGTACAGCTGGAGGGCGTGGAGAATGCCAACGCGCGGGCGC
TGCTGGGCAAGTTCATCAACGTGATCCTGGCGCTCATGGCCGTGCTGCTGGTGTTCGTGTCCACCATCGC
CAACTTCATCACGCCCCTCATGAAGACACGCCTGCGCATCACCAGCACCACCCTCCTGGTCCTCGTCCTG
TTCCTCCTCTGGAAGCACTGGGACTCCCTCACCTACCTCCTGGAGCACGTGTTGCTGCCCAGCGGATCCA
CCGGATCTAGATAACTGATCATAATCAGCCATACCACATTTGTAGAGGTTTTACTTGCTTTAAAAAACCT
CCCACACCTCCCCCTGAACCTGAAACATAAAATGAATGCAATTGTTGTTGTTAACTTGTTTATTGCAGCT
TATAATGGTTACAAATAAAGCAATAGCATCACAAATTTCACAAATAAAGCATTTTTTTCACTGCATTCTA
GTTGTGGTTTGTCCAAACTCATCAATGTATCTTAACGCGTAAATTGTAAGCGTTAATATTTTGTTAAAAT
TCGCGTTAAATTTTTGTTAAATCAGCTCATTTTTTAACCAATAGGCCGAAATCGGCAAAATCCCTTATAA
ATCAAAAGAATAGACCGAGATAGGGT
[37 nt withheld, positions 3527-3563]
AAAGAACGTGGACTCCAACGTCAAAGG
[49 nt withheld, positions 3591-3639]
T
[91 nt withheld, positions 3641-3731]
G
[124 nt withheld, positions 3733-3856]
CAGGTGGCACTTTTCGGGGAAATGTGCGCGGAACCCCTATTTGTTTATTTTTCTAAATACATTCAAATAT
GTATCCGCTCATGAGACAATAACCCTGATAAATGCTTCAATAATATTGAAAAAGGAAGAGTCCTGAGGCG
GAAAGAACCAGCTGTGGAATGTGTGTCAGTTAGGGTGTGGAAAGTCCCCAGGCTCCCCAGCAGGCAGAAG
TATGCAAAGCATGCATCTCAATTAGTCAGCAACCAGGTGTGGAAAGTCCCCAGGCTCCCCAGCAGGCAGA
AGTATGCAAAGCATGCATCTCAATTAGTCAGCAACCATAGTCCCGCCCCTAACTCCGCCCATCCCGCCCC
TAACTCCGCCCAGTTCCGCCCATTCTCCGCCCCATGGCTGACTAATTTTTTTTATTTATGCAGAGGCCGA
GGCCGCCTCGGCCTCTGAGCTATTCCAGAAGTAGTGAGGAGGCTTTTTTGGAGGCCTAGGCTTTTGCAAA
GATCGATCAAGAGACAGGATGAGGATCGTTTCGCATGATTGAACAAGATGGATTGCACGCAGGTTCTCCG
GCCGCTTGGGTGGAGAGGCTATTCGGCTATGACTGGGCACAACAGACAATCGGCTGCTCTGATGCCGCCG
TGTTCCGGCTGTCAGCGCAGGGGCGCCCGGTTCTTTTTGTCAAGACCGACCTGTCCGGTGCCCTGAATGA
ACTGCAAGACGAGGCAGCGCGGCTATCGTGGCTGGCCACGACGGGCGTTCCTTGCGCAGCTGTGCTCGAC
GTTGTCACTGAAGCGGGAAGGGACTGGCTGCTATTGGGCGAAGTGCCGGGGCAGGATCTCCTGTCATCTC
ACCTTGCTCCTGCCGAGAAAGTATCCATCATGGCTGATGCAATGCGGCGGCTGCATACGCTTGATCCGGC
TACCTGCCCATTCGACCACCAAGCGAAACATCGCATCGAGCGAGCACGTACTCGGATGGAAGCCGGTCTT
GTCGATCAGGATGATCTGGACGAAGAGCATCAGGGGCTCGCGCCAGCCGAACTGTTCGCCAGGCTCAAGG
CGAGCATGCCCGACGGCGAGGATCTCGTCGTGACCCATGGCGATGCCTGCTTGCCGAATATCATGGTGGA
AAATGGCCGCTTTTCTGGATTCATCGACTGTGGCCGGCTGGGTGTGGCGGACCGCTATCAGGACATAGCG
TTGGCTACCCGTGATATTGCTGAAGAGCTTGGCGGCGAATGGGCTGACCGCTTCCTCGTGCTTTACGGTA
TCGCCGCTCCCGATTCGCAGCGCATCGCCTTCTATCGCCTTCTTGACGAGTTCTTCTGAGCGGGACTCTG
GGGTTCGAAATGACCGACCAAGCGACGCCCAACCTGCCATCACGAGATTTCGATTCCACCGCCGCCTTCT
ATGAAAGGTTGGGCTTCGGAATCGTTTTCCGGGACGCCGGCTGGATGATCCTCCAGCGCGGGGATCTCAT
GCTGGAGTTCTTCGCCCACCCTAGGGGGAGGCTAACTGAAACACGGAAGGAGACAATACCGGAAGGAACC
CGCGCTATGACGGCAATAAAAAGACAGAATAAAACGCACGGTGTTGGGTCGTTTGTTCATAAACGCGGGG
TTCGGTCCCAGGGCTGGCACTCTGTCGATACCCCACCGAGACCCCATTGGGGCCAATACGCCCGCGTTTC
TTCCTTTTCCCCACCCCACCCCCCAAGTTCGGGTGAAGGCCCAGGGCTCGCAGCCAACGTCGGGGCGGCA
GGCCCTGCCATAGCCTCAGGTTACTCATATATACTTTAGATTGATTTAAAACTTCATTTTTAATTTAAAA
GGATCTAGGTGAAGATCCTTTTTGATAATCTCATGACCAAAATCCCTTAACGTGAGTTTTCGTTCCACTG
AGCGTCAGACCCCGTAGAAAAGATCAAAGGATCTTCTTGAGATCCTTTTTTTCTGCGCGTAATCTGCTGC
TTGCAAACAAAAAAACCACCGCTACCAGCGGTGGTTTGTTTGCCGGATCAAGAGCTACCAACTCTTTTTC
CGAAGGTAACTGGCTTCAGCAGAGCGCAGATACCAAATACTGTTCTTCTAGTGTAGCCGTAGTTAGGCCA
CCACTTCAAGAACTCTGTAGCACCGCCTACATACCTCGCTCTGCTAATCCTGTTACCAGTGGCTGCTGCC
AGTGGCGATAAGTCGTGTCTTACCGGGTTGGACTCAAGACGATAGTTACCGGATAAGGCGCAGCGGTCGG
GCTGAACGGGGGGTTCGTGCACACAGCCCAGCTTGGAGCGAACGACCTACACCGAACTGAGATACCTACA
GCGTGAGCTATGAGAAAGCGCCACGCTTCCCGAAGGGAGAAAGGCGGACAGGTATCCGGTAAGCGGCAGG
GTCGGAACAGGAGAGCGCACGAGGGAGCTTCCAGGGGGAAACGCCTGGTATCTTTATAGTCCTGTCGGGT
TTCGCCACCTCTGACTTGAGCGTCGATTTTTGTGATGCTCGTCAGGGGGGCGGAGCCTATGGAAAAACGC
CAGCAACGCGGCCTTTTTACGGTTCCTGGCCTTTTGCTGGCCTTTTGCTCACATGTTCTTTCCTGCGTTA
TCCCCTGATTCTGTGGATAACCGTATTACCGCCATGCATTAGTTATTAATAGTAATCAATTACGGGGTCA
TTAGTTCATAGCCCATATATGGAGTTCCGCGTTACATAACTTACGGTAAATGGCCCGCCTGGCTGACCGC
CCAACGACCCCCGCCCATTGACGTCAATAATGACGTATGTTCCCATAGTAACGCCAATAGGGACTTTCCA
TTGACGTCAATGGGTGGAGTATTTACGGTAAACTGCCCACTTGGCAGTACATCAAGTGTATCATATGCCA
AGTACGCCCCCTATTGACGTCAATGACGGTAAATGGCCCGCCTGGCATTATGCCCAGTACATGACCTTAT
GGGACTTTCCTACTTGGCAGTACATCTACGTATTAGTCATCGCTATTACCATG
